>Addgene plasmid #147125 | pAc5.1B-EGFP-CeAIN1-W378AW437A_O | depositor full sequence | sequence record 289572 | Full Sequence
CTTCAAGGAATTAATTCTATATTCTAAAAACACAAATGATACTTCTAAAAAAAATCATGAATGGCATCAA
CTCTGAATCAAATCTTTGCAGATGCACCTACTTCTCATTTCCACTGTCACATCATTTTTCCAGATCTCGC
TGCCTGTTATGTGGCCCACAAACCAAGACACGTTTTATGGCCATTAAAGCTGGCTGATCGTCGCCAAACA
CCAAATACATATCAATATGTACATTCGAGAAAGAAGCGATCAAAGAAGCGTCTTCGGGCGAGTAGGAGAA
TGCGGAGGAGAAGGAGAACGAGCTGATCTAGTATCTCTCCACAATCCAATGCCAACTGACCAACTGGCCA
TATTCGGAGCAATTTGAAGCCAATTTCCATCGCCTGGCGATCGCTCCATTCTTGGCTATATGTTTTTCAC
CGTTCCCGGGGCCATTTTCAAAGACTCGTCGGTAAGATAAGATTGTGTCACTCGCTGTCTCTCTTCATTT
GTCGAAGAATGCTGAGGAATTTCGCGATGACGTCGGCGAGTATTTTGAAGAATGAGAATAATTTGTATTT
ATACGAAAATCAGTTAGTGGAATTTTCTACAAAAACATGTTATCTATAGATAATTTTGTTGCAAAATATG
TTGACTATGACAAAGATTGTATGTATATACCTTTAATGTATTCTCATTTTCTTATGTATTTATAATGGCA
ATGATGATACTGATGATATTTTAAGATGATGCCAGACCACAGGCTGATTTCTGCGTCTTTTGCCGAACGC
AGTGCATGTGCGGTTGTTGTTTTTTGGAATAGTTTCAATTTTCGGACTGTCCGCTTTGATTTCAGTTTCT
TGGCTTATTCAAAAAGCAAAGTAAAGCCAAAAAAGCGAGATGGCAATACCAAATGCGGCAAAACGGTAGT
GGAAGGAAAGGGGTGCGGGGCAGCGGAAGGAAGGGTGGGGCGGGGCGTGGCGGGGTCTGTGGCTGGGCGC
GACGTCACCGACGTTGGAGCCACTCCTTTGACCATGTGTGCGTGTGTGTATTATTCGTGTCTCGCCACTC
GCCGGTTGTTTTTTTCTTTTTATCTCGCTCTCTCTAGCGCCATCTCGTACGCATGCTCAACGCACCGCAT
GTTGCCGTGTCCTTTATGCGTCATTTTGGCTCGAAATAGGCAATTATTTAAACAAAGATTAGTCAACGAA
AACGCTAAAATAAATAAGTCTACAATATGGTTACTTATTGCCATGTGTGTGCAGCCAACGATAGCAACAA
AAGCAACAACACAGTGGCTTTCCCTCTTTCACTTTTTGTTTGCAAGCGCGTGCGAGCAAGACGGCACGAC
CGGCAAACGCAATTACGCTGACAAAGAGCAGACGAAGTTTTGGCCGAAAAACATCAAGGCGCCTGATACG
AATGCATTTGCAATAACAATTGCGATATTTAATATTGTTTATGAAGCTGTTTGACTTCAAAACACACAAA
AAAAAAAATAAAACAAATTATTTGAAAGAGAATTAGGAATCGGACAGCTTATCGTTACGGGCTAACAGCA
CACCGAGACGAAATAGCTTACCTGACGTCACAGCCTCTGGAAGAACTGCCGCCAAGCAGAGAGAGAGAGA
AAAAGAGGGAGAGCAGCTTAGACCGCATGTGCTTGTGTGTGAGGCGTCTCTCTCTTCGTCTCCTGTTTGC
GCAAACGCATAGACTGCACTGAGAAAATCGATTACCTATTTTTTATGAATGAATATTTGCACTATTACTA
TTCAAAACTATTAAGATAGCAATCACATTCAATAGCCAAATACTATACCACCTGAGCGATGCAACGAAAT
GATCAATTTGAGCAAAAATGCTGCATATTTAGGACGGCATCATTATAGAAATGCTTCTTGCTGTGTACTT
TTCTCTCGTCTGGCAGCTGTTTCGCCGTTATTGTTAAAACCGGCTTAAGTTAGGTGTGTTTTCTACGACT
AGTGATGCCCCTACTAGAAGATGTGTGTTGCACAAATGTCCCTGAATAACCAATTTGAAGTGCAGATAGC
AGTAAACGTAAGCTAATATGAATATTATTTAACTGTAATGTTTTAATATCGCTGGACATTACTAATAAAC
CCACTATAAACACATGTACATATGTATGTTTTGGCATACAATGAGTAGTTGGGGAAAAAATGTGTAAAAG
CACCGTGACCATCACAGCATAAAGATAACCAGCTGAAGTATCGAATATGAGTAACCCCCAAATTGAATCA
CATGCCGCAACTGATAGGACCCATGGAAGTACACTCTTCATGGCGATATACAAGACACACACAAGCACGA
ACACCCAGTTGCGGAGGAAATTCTCCGTAAATGAAAACCCAATCGGCGAACAATTCATACCCATATATGG
TAAAAGTTTTGAACGCGACTTGAGAGCGGAGAGCATTGCGGCTGATAAGGTTTTAGCGCTAAGCGGGCTT
TATAAAACGGGCTGCGGGACCAGTTTTCATATCACTACCGTTTGAGTTCTTGTGCTGTGTGGATACTCCT
CCCGACACAAAGCCGCTCCATCAGCCAGCAGTCGTCTAATCCAGAGACCCCGGATCGGGGTACCAACATG
GTGAGCAAGGGCGAGGAGCTGTTCACCGGGGTGGTGCCCATCCTGGTCGAGCTGGACGGCGACGTAAACG
GCCACAAGTTCAGCGTGTCCGGCGAGGGCGAGGGCGATGCCACCTACGGCAAGCTGACCCTGAAGTTCAT
CTGCACCACCGGCAAGCTGCCCGTGCCCTGGCCCACCCTCGTGACCACCCTGACCTACGGCGTGCAGTGC
TTCAGCCGCTACCCCGACCACATGAAGCAGCACGACTTCTTCAAGTCCGCCATGCCCGAAGGCTACGTCC
AGGAGCGCACCATCTTCTTCAAGGACGACGGCAACTACAAGACCCGCGCCGAGGTGAAGTTCGAGGGCGA
CACCCTGGTGAACCGCATCGAGCTGAAGGGCATCGACTTCAAGGAGGACGGCAACATCCTGGGGCACAAG
CTGGAGTACAACTACAACAGCCACAACGTCTATATCATGGCCGACAAGCAGAAGAACGGCATCAAGGTGA
ACTTCAAGATCCGCCACAACATCGAGGACGGCAGCGTGCAGCTCGCCGACCACTACCAGCAGAACACCCC
CATCGGCGACGGCCCCGTGCTGCTGCCCGACAACCACTACCTGAGCACCCAGTCCGCCCTGAGCAAAGAC
CCCAACGAGAAGCGCGATCACATGGTCCTGCTGGAGTTCGTGACCGCCGCCGGGATCACTCTCGGCATGG
ACGAGCTGTACAAGCCAAGCTTGAATTCAATGGAGAGTCTCGCAAAAAACTTCAACAACATTTCAATAGA
CGACGCAGCGTGGCATCCTAACGACCAACAGCCTGTATGGGGAAACAACGGTCTCCAGCAGCAACGTGTC
TGGGCTCCGCCGGTACCGCAGCCACAGTTCCCAAACAGATCGCCATGGCAACAGGAATCGAACGATATCG
AGCCAAATGTCAACGAAGCCCTTGTTGGACTCAGTGGCACAGGCTCATCAAGTCAAAGCCAATGGGGTGG
CATTCAGAATACAGATTATGAGAAACAGATATGGGGTGATCCACCATTGAGCGATGTGCAGTATCCACTT
CAACCACATGCCTCGTTCGGTGAATTGAATAGTCTTGGAGGTCAATCTGCGCCTTGGTCCATAGGGTCTC
AGCCAGCGCACCCGGTTTGGAGTAACGGAGGAATGGGAAAAGAATCTGATGACTTTTGGAAACAGCAACA
GCCTCAACAGCATCAGCAATACCCGATGCCATTGCTGCAGGGAGCCTGGAATACAGGCATGAGACATGGA
CCACCAGGACAAGGACAACGTAGTGGGCCAATGATGCAGCAGCAGCAAGACTACCAAGGGGGATGGGGTG
GCCCGAATAACATGGGTGGCAACAAGCAGATGAACCGTCCATGGGGGCAGGACAGCAATCGTGGAATGTC
AGGCATGCCGCCCCGAAACGGTCGTCCAAACCACAACCAGGGACGGTACTCTGGCAATATGGGTGGCGGT
GTTGACGTTTCAGTTCCACCACCGATGGATATGCACATGGGAGGTGGTATGGGTGGAATGAGAAATATGG
GTGTTGCTCCGAATAGTGGACACGGATCATGGAAGAATAACAATGCTGGTGGAGGTCAAGGAGGCCACGG
CGGTCAAAGAAACTACAACAACCGTGGTGGAATGGGACACAGTGGAAGCCAGAGTGGCGGAGGATCCAAT
ATGTGGAACAGCACCGGAAACAATGGAAGTGGTGGAAGCATGCAGCAGTTCATGGGAGGAGACCAGCAGT
ACAACAATCCATTCCCAATCGGCGGAGCTGCTGATGATCTCACACTGACTGTTTGGCATGATCCAAACGG
AGAACTCAAGAAATGGCAGAGAGATACTGGAGTGTCCTATGCGGGAGACCCGGAGAAGCAAACTGACCGT
ACCATTAGCTTGTGGATTGTTGGCGAAGGTGCCGATGAGGATTTGGAAACTGCATTGAACCGATGTCCAG
TACCACAGAAAAAGGGAGAGGACAATCAACGTTTCCCATTCCCAGTACCAGCGAAACGGCCAATTGTTGT
GACCGGAGCGGGAGAGCTTCCAGAAAATGATCCAAACAATCCGTCCAAGAGCGAGTCGACGATATTCGAC
GAGAACAACAGATGGAACGACTTGACAACTGAGCAAAATCCATGGTATCTTCCGAATCAGCACACTTCAA
CATTCTCCAGTGACAACACCACTGGATCGTGGGTGCAGGGAGGAACAATTCCACTCAATGAGCCCGGAAC
CAATCAACACGTGGCTGTGGCGGAGATGCTGAAGAACGCTGTCGACAAGGGATACCTGGACCAGAGCGTG
ACGATGATGGCCAACTTACCGCCAATGGTGCTGCAGTATGTCAATATGCTGCTCGTCAAAATTCCAGCGT
TGGATAGTGTGGAGAATGAGCTGAAGCAGATAATTGAGAGTTCTCTGCCAGAAGATGTGAAAGAGGTTGA
TCCACAGAATCAACAAAAGTACATGAATGATAGTCAAAAGCTTGAACACAATCGTCTCATCATCGAAGTG
ACGACAGCAAAGATTGAAGTTCAAGAATACTCGAAAAAAGTGAACCGTGCGCTGATGGACGCTGGAATTG
TGCAACCGCAGGAGCAACGTGCGCCAGCCTCAACGGAGGACTATCACTACTCGTTCTTAGAATAGCTCGA
GTCTAGAGGGCCCGCGGTTCGAAGGTAAGCCTATCCCTAACCCTCTCCTCGGTCTCGATTCTACGCGTAC
CGGTCATCATCACCATCACCATTGAGTTTAAACCCGCTGATCAGCCTCGACTGTGCCTTCTAAGGCCTGA
GCTCGCTGATCAGCCTCGATCGAGGATCCAGACATGATAAGATACATTGATGAGTTTGGACAAACCACAA
CTAGAATGCAGTGAAAAAAATGCTTTATTTGTGAAATTTGTGATGCTATTGCTTTATTTGTAACCATTAT
AAGCTGCAATAAACAAGTTAACAACAACAATTGCATTCATTTTATGTTTCAGGTTCAGGGGGAGGTGTGG
GAGGTTTTTTAAAGCAAGTAAAACCTCTACAAATGTGGTATGGCTGATTATGATCAGTCGACCGATGCCC
TTGAGAGCCTTCAACCCAGTCAGCTCCTTCCGGTGGGCGCGGGGCATGACTATCGTCGCCGCACTTATGA
CTGTCTTCTTTATCATGCAACTCGTAGGACAGGTGCCGGCAGCGCTCTGGGTCATTTTCGGCGAGGACCG
CTTTCGCTGGAGCGCGACGATGATCGGCCTGTCGCTTGCGGTATTCGGAATCTTGCACGCCCTCGCTCAA
GCCTTCGTCACTGGTCCCGCCACCAAACGTTTCGGCGAGAAGCAGGCCATTATCGCCGGCATGGCGGCCG
ACGCGCTGGGCTACGTCTTGCTGGCGTTCGCGACGCGAGGCTGGATGGCCTTCCCCATTATGATTCTTCT
CGCTTCCGGCGGCATCGGGATGCCCGCGTTGCAGGCCATGCTGTCCAGGCAGGTAGATGACGACCATCAG
GGACAGCTTCAAGGATCGCTCGCGGCTCTTACCAGCCAGCAAAAGGCCAGGAACCGTAAAAAGGCCGCGT
TGCTGGCGTTTTTCCATAGGCTCCGCCCCCCTGACGAGCATCACAAAAATCGACGCTCAAGTCAGAGGTG
GCGAAACCCGACAGGACTATAAAGATACCAGGCGTTTCCCCCTGGAAGCTCCCTCGTGCGCTCTCCTGTT
CCGACCCTGCCGCTTACCGGATACCTGTCCGCCTTTCTCCCTTCGGGAAGCGTGGCGCTTTCTCAATGCT
CACGCTGTAGGTATCTCAGTTCGGTGTAGGTCGTTCGCTCCAAGCTGGGCTGTGTGCACGAACCCCCCGT
TCAGCCCGACCGCTGCGCCTTATCCGGTAACTATCGTCTTGAGTCCAACCCGGTAAGACACGACTTATCG
CCACTGGCAGCAGCCACTGGTAACAGGATTAGCAGAGCGAGGTATGTAGGCGGTGCTACAGAGTTCTTGA
AGTGGTGGCCTAACTACGGCTACACTAGAAGGACAGTATTTGGTATCTGCGCTCTGCTGAAGCCAGTTAC
CTTCGGAAAAAGAGTTGGTAGCTCTTGATCCGGCAAACAAACCACCGCTGGTAGCGGTGGTTTTTTTGTT
TGCAAGCAGCAGATTACGCGCAGAAAAAAAGGATCTCAAGAAGATCCTTTGATCTTTTCTACGGGGTCTG
ACGCTCAGTGGAACGAAAACTCACGTTAAGGGATTTTGGTCATGAGATTATCAAAAAGGATCTTCACCTA
GATCCTTTTAAATTAAAAATGAAGTTTTAAATCAATCTAAAGTATATATGAGTAAACTTGGTCTGACAGT
TACCAATGCTTAATCAGTGAGGCACCTATCTCAGCGATCTGTCTATTTCGTTCATCCATAGTTGCCTGAC
TCCCCGTCGTGTAGATAACTACGATACGGGAGGGCTTACCATCTGGCCCCAGTGCTGCAATGATACCGCG
AGACCCACGCTCACCGGCTCCAGATTTATCAGCAATAAACCAGCCAGCCGGAAGGGCCGAGCGCAGAAGT
GGTCCTGCAACTTTATCCGCCTCCATCCAGTCTATTAATTGTTGCCGGGAAGCTAGAGTAAGTAGTTCGC
CAGTTAATAGTTTGCGCAACGTTGTTGCCATTGCTGCAGGCATCGTGGTGTCACGCTCGTCGTTTGGTAT
GGCTTCATTCAGCTCCGGTTCCCAACGATCAAGGCGAGTTACATGATCCCCCATGTTGTGCAAAAAAGCG
GTTAGCTCCTTCGGTCCTCCGATCGTTGTCAGAAGTAAGTTGGCCGCAGTGTTATCACTCATGGTTATGG
CAGCACTGCATAATTCTCTTACTGTCATGCCATCCGTAAGATGCTTTTCTGTGACTGGTGAGTACTCAAC
CAAGTCATTCTGAGAATAGTGTATGCGGCGACCGAGTTGCTCTTGCCCGGCGTCAACACGGGATAATACC
GCGCCACATAGCAGAACTTTAAAAGTGCTCATCATTGGAAAACGTTCTTCGGGGCGAAAACTCTCAAGGA
TCTTACCGCTGTTGAGATCCAGTTCGATGTAACCCACTCGTGCACCCAACTGATCTTCAGCATCTTTTAC
TTTCACCAGCGTTTCTGGGTGAGCAAAAACAGGAAGGCAAAATGCCGCAAAAAAGGGAATAAGGGCGACA
CGGAAATGTTGAATACTCATACTCTTCCTTTTTCAATATTATTGAAGCATTTATCAGGGTTATTGTCTCA
TGAGCGGATACATATTTGAATGTATTTAGAAAAATAAACAAATAGGGGTTCCGCGCACATTTCCCCGAAA
AGTGCCACCTGACGTCTAAGAAACCATTATTATCATGACATTAACCTATAAAAATAGGCGTATCACGAGG
CCCTTTCGT
Features (pLannotate 1.2.2; 9 found; start..end, strand, type, name):
     56..2568    +  promoter       Ac5 promoter: Drosophila melanogaster actin 5C promoter
   2588..3304    +  CDS            EGFP: EGFP is a basic (constitutively fluorescent) green fluorescent protein published in 1996, derived from Aequorea victoria. It is reported to be a rapidly-maturing weak dimer with moderate acid sensitivity.
   5274..5315    +  CDS            V5 tag: epitope tag from simian virus 5
   5415..5549    -  polyA_signal   SV40 poly(A) signal: SV40 polyadenylation signal
   5572..5656    -  CDS            large T antigen (fragment): large T antigen from SV40 (simian virus 40)
   5657..6127    +  CDS            TcR (fragment): tetracycline efflux protein; tet; confers resistance to tetracycline
   6171..6759    -  rep_origin     ori: high-copy-number ColE1/pMB1/pBR322/pUC origin of replication
   6930..7790    -  CDS            AmpR: β-lactamase; bla; confers resistance to ampicillin, carbenicillin, and related antibiotics
   7791..7895    -  promoter       AmpR promoter: bla
