[The description below was written by a language model from this plasmid's Addgene catalogue record and pLannotate feature annotations shown in this document.]
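Description:
pAc5.1B-EGFP-CeAIN1-W378AW437A_O is an insect-cell expression plasmid of about 8 kb encoding a mutant form of the Caenorhabditis elegans GW182-family protein AIN-1 fused to EGFP. The catalogue lists the backbone as unknown, although the name and the annotated parts point to a pAc5.1-type vector. Expression is driven by the Drosophila melanogaster actin 5C (Ac5) promoter, a strong constitutive promoter commonly used in Drosophila cultured cells. EGFP lies immediately downstream of the promoter, followed by an unannotated stretch of roughly 2 kb that presumably holds the ain-1 open reading frame, so the fluorescent protein would sit at the N-terminus of the fusion. A V5 epitope tag coding region lies after this gap, but the record does not indicate whether it is read in frame with the insert or cut off by a stop codon. An SV40 polyadenylation signal, with a small adjoining large T antigen fragment, is annotated downstream.

The insert carries two tryptophan-to-alanine substitutions, W378A and W437A, and the depositor notes that the ORF derives from an NCBI reference transcript. The associated study concerns AIN-1 interactions with PAB-1 and with subunits of the PAN2-PAN3 and CCR4-NOT deadenylase complexes, so this variant was probably used to test the contribution of these residues to partner binding, though the record does not state their role. For propagation in E. coli the plasmid has a ColE1/pUC-type origin and an ampicillin resistance gene with its own bla promoter. A tetracycline resistance gene fragment is also detected and is likely a non-functional backbone remnant. The catalogue describes the plasmid as low copy, whereas the origin is annotated as a high-copy type. The sequence is depositor-supplied and may be theoretical.
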