Addgene plasmid #147125: pAc5.1B-EGFP-CeAIN1-W378AW437A_O
Purpose: Insect Expression of CeAIN1-W378AW437A
Depositing lab: Elisa Izaurralde. Depositing organization: Max Planck Institute for Developmental Biology. Publication: The Caenorhabditis elegans GW182 protein AIN-1 interacts with PAB-1 and subunits of the PAN2-PAN3 and CCR4-NOT deadenylase complexes. Kuzuoglu-Ozturk D, Huntzinger E, Schmidt S, Izaurralde E. Nucleic Acids Res. 2012 Jul;40(12):5651-65. doi: 10.1093/nar/gks218. Epub 2012 Mar 7. PubMed 22402495.
Backbone
  Vector backbone: Unknown
  Vector type: Insect Expression
Growth in bacteria
  Bacterial resistance: Ampicillin, 100 μg/mL
  Growth temperature: 37°C
  Growth strain: DH5alpha
  Copy number: Low Copy
Gene/Insert
  Gene/Insert name: CeAIN1-W378AW437A
  Species: C. elegans (nematode)
  Entrez Gene: ain-1
  Cloning method: Unknown
Terms and licenses: Academic/Nonprofit Terms; Industry Terms: Not Available to Industry
Depositor comments: ORF extracted from NCBI: NM_078286.4 Plasmids from this collection were made available to the research community and donated after the lab closed. Please note that the sequence provided by the depositing laboratory may be theoretical/predicted or based on Sanger sequencing results. There may be discrepancies between sequencing results obtained by Addgene and the depositor sequence. If an Addgene verified sequence is not available, please contact before placing your order to request that our lab fully sequence the plasmid.
How to cite: pAc5.1B-EGFP-CeAIN1-W378AW437A_O was a gift from Elisa Izaurralde (Addgene plasmid # 147125 ; http://n2t.net/addgene:147125 ; RRID:Addgene_147125)
